>Addgene plasmid #219334 | SFFV-CSRNP1-Brd 412 | addgene full sequence | sequence record 449077 | Addgene NGS Result
ATTTATGCAGAGGCCGAGGCCGCCTCGGCCTCTGAGCTATTCCAGAAGTAGTGAGGAGGCTTTTTTGGAG
GCCTAGGGACGTACCCAATTCGCCCTATAGTGAGTCGTATTACGCGCGCTCACTGGCCGTCGTTTTACAA
CGTCGTGACTGGGAAAACCCTGGCGTTACCCAACTTAATCGCCTTGCAGCACATCCCCCTTTCGCCAGCT
GGCGTAATAGCGAAGAGGCCCGCACCGATCGCCCTTCCCAACAGTTGCGCAGCCTGAATGGCGAATGGG
[124 nt withheld, positions 280-403]
C
[91 nt withheld, positions 405-495]
A
[49 nt withheld, positions 497-545]
CCTTTGACGTTGGAGTCCACGTTCTTT
[37 nt withheld, positions 573-609]
ACCCTATCTCGGTCTATTCTTTTGATTTATAAGGGATTTTGCCGATTTCGGCCTATTGGTTAAAAAATGA
GCTGATTTAACAAAAATTTAACGCGAATTTTAACAAAATATTAACGCTTACAATTTAGGTGGCACTTTTC
GGGGAAATGTGCGCGGAACCCCTATTTGTTTATTTTTCTAAATACATTCAAATATGTATCCGCTCATGAG
ACAATAACCCTGATAAATGCTTCAATAATATTGAAAAAGGAAGAGTATGAGTATTCAACATTTCCGTGTC
GCCCTTATTCCCTTTTTTGCGGCATTTTGCCTTCCTGTTTTTGCTCACCCAGAAACGCTGGTGAAAGTAA
AAGATGCTGAAGATCAGTTGGGTGCACGAGTGGGTTACATCGAACTGGATCTCAACAGCGGTAAGATCCT
TGAGAGTTTTCGCCCCGAAGAACGTTTTCCAATGATGAGCACTTTTAAAGTTCTGCTATGTGGCGCGGTA
TTATCCCGTATTGACGCCGGGCAAGAGCAACTCGGTCGCCGCATACACTATTCTCAGAATGACTTGGTTG
AGTACTCACCAGTCACAGAAAAGCATCTTACGGATGGCATGACAGTAAGAGAATTATGCAGTGCTGCCAT
AACCATGAGTGATAACACTGCGGCCAACTTACTTCTGACAACGATCGGAGGACCGAAGGAGCTAACCGCT
TTTTTGCACAACATGGGGGATCATGTAACTCGCCTTGATCGTTGGGAACCGGAGCTGAATGAAGCCATAC
CAAACGACGAGCGTGACACCACGATGCCTGTAGCAATGGCAACAACGTTGCGCAAACTATTAACTGGCGA
ACTACTTACTCTAGCTTCCCGGCAACAATTAATAGACTGGATGGAGGCGGATAAAGTTGCAGGACCACTT
CTGCGCTCGGCCCTTCCGGCTGGCTGGTTTATTGCTGATAAATCTGGAGCCGGTGAGCGTGGGTCTCGCG
GTATCATTGCAGCACTGGGGCCAGATGGTAAGCCCTCCCGTATCGTAGTTATCTACACGACGGGGAGTCA
GGCAACTATGGATGAACGAAATAGACAGATCGCTGAGATAGGTGCCTCACTGATTAAGCATTGGTAACTG
TCAGACCAAGTTTACTCATATATACTTTAGATTGATTTAAAACTTCATTTTTAATTTAAAAGGATCTAGG
TGAAGATCCTTTTTGATAATCTCATGACCAAAATCCCTTAACGTGAGTTTTCGTTCCACTGAGCGTCAGA
CCCCGTAGAAAAGATCAAAGGATCTTCTTGAGATCCTTTTTTTCTGCGCGTAATCTGCTGCTTGCAAACA
AAAAAACCACCGCTACCAGCGGTGGTTTGTTTGCCGGATCAAGAGCTACCAACTCTTTTTCCGAAGGTAA
CTGGCTTCAGCAGAGCGCAGATACCAAATACTGTTCTTCTAGTGTAGCCGTAGTTAGGCCACCACTTCAA
GAACTCTGTAGCACCGCCTACATACCTCGCTCTGCTAATCCTGTTACCAGTGGCTGCTGCCAGTGGCGAT
AAGTCGTGTCTTACCGGGTTGGACTCAAGACGATAGTTACCGGATAAGGCGCAGCGGTCGGGCTGAACGG
GGGGTTCGTGCACACAGCCCAGCTTGGAGCGAACGACCTACACCGAACTGAGATACCTACAGCGTGAGCT
ATGAGAAAGCGCCACGCTTCCCGAAGGGAGAAAGGCGGACAGGTATCCGGTAAGCGGCAGGGTCGGAACA
GGAGAGCGCACGAGGGAGCTTCCAGGGGGAAACGCCTGGTATCTTTATAGTCCTGTCGGGTTTCGCCACC
TCTGACTTGAGCGTCGATTTTTGTGATGCTCGTCAGGGGGGCGGAGCCTATGGAAAAACGCCAGCAACGC
GGCCTTTTTACGGTTCCTGGCCTTTTGCTGGCCTTTTGCTCACATGTTCTTTCCTGCGTTATCCCCTGAT
TCTGTGGATAACCGTATTACCGCCTTTGAGTGAGCTGATACCGCTCGCCGCAGCCGAACGACCGAGCGCA
GCGAGTCAGTGAGCGAGGAAGCGGAAGAGCGCCCAATACGCAAACCGCCTCTCCCCGCGCGTTGGCCGAT
TCATTAATGCAGCTGGCACGACAGGTTTCCCGACTGGAAAGCGGGCAGTGAGCGCAACGCAATTAATGTG
AGTTAGCTCACTCATTAGGCACCCCAGGCTTTACACTTTATGCTTCCGGCTCGTATGTTGTGTGGAATTG
TGAGCGGATAACAATTTCACACAGGAAACAGCTATGACCATGATTACGCCAAGCGCGCAATTAACCCTCA
CTAAAGGGAACAAAAGCTGGAGCTGCAAGCTTAATGTAGTCTTATGCAATACTCTTGTAGTCTTGCAACA
TGGTAACGATGAGTTAGCAACATGCCTTACAAGGAGAGAAAAAGCACCGTGCATGCCGATTGGTGGAAGT
AAGGTGGTACGATCGTGCCTTATTAGGAAGGCAACAGACGGGTCTGACATGGATTGGACGAACCACTGAA
TTGCCGCATTGCAGAGATATTGTATTTAAGTGCCTAGCTCGATACATAAACGGGTCTCTCTGGTTAGACC
AGATCTGAGCCTGGGAGCTCTCTGGCTAACTAGGGAACCCACTGCTTAAGCCTCAATAAAGCTTGCCTTG
AGTGCTTCAAGTAGTGTGTGCCCGTCTGTTGTGTGACTCTGGTAACTAGAGATCCCTCAGACCCTTTTAG
TCAGTGTGGAAAATCTCTAGCAGTGGCGCCCGAACAGGGACTTGAAAGCGAAAGGGAAACCAGAGGAGCT
CTCTCGACGCAGGACTCGGCTTGCTGAAGCGCGCACGGCAAGAGGCGAGGGGCGGCGACTGGTGAGTACG
CCAAAAATTTTGACTAGCGGAGGCTAGAAGGAGAGAGATGGGTGCGAGAGCGTCAGTATTAAGCGGGGGA
GAATTAGATCGCGATGGGAAAAAATTCGGTTAAGGCCAGGGGGAAAGAAAAAATATAAATTAAAACATAT
AGTATGGGCAAGCAGGGAGCTAGAACGATTCGCAGTTAATCCTGGCCTGTTAGAAACATCAGAAGGCTGT
AGACAAATACTGGGACAGCTACAACCATCCCTTCAGACAGGATCAGAAGAACTTAGATCATTATATAATA
CAGTAGCAACCCTCTATTGTGTGCATCAAAGGATAGAGATAAAAGACACCAAGGAAGCTTTAGACAAGAT
AGAGGAAGAGCAAAACAAAAGTAAGACCACCGCACAGCAAGCGGCCGCTGATCTTCAGACCTGGAGGAGG
AGATATGAGGGACAATTGGAGAAGTGAATTATATAAATATAAAGTAGTAAAAATTGAACCATTAGGAGTA
GCACCCACCAAGGCAAAGAGAAGAGTGGTGCAGAGAGAAAAAAGAGCAGTGGGAATAGGAGCTTTGTTCC
TTGGGTTCTTGGGAGCAGCAGGAAGCACTATGGGCGCAGCGTCAATGACGCTGACGGTACAGGCCAGACA
ATTATTGTCTGGTATAGTGCAGCAGCAGAACAATTTGCTGAGGGCTATTGAGGCGCAACAGCATCTGTTG
CAACTCACAGTCTGGGGCATCAAGCAGCTCCAGGCAAGAATCCTGGCTGTGGAAAGATACCTAAAGGATC
AACAGCTCCTGGGGATTTGGGGTTGCTCTGGAAAACTCATTTGCACCACTGCTGTGCCTTGGAATGCTAG
TTGGAGTAATAAATCTCTGGAACAGATTTGGAATCACACGACCTGGATGGAGTGGGACAGAGAAATTAAC
AATTACACAAGCTTAATACACTCCTTAATTGAAGAATCGCAAAACCAGCAAGAAAAGAATGAACAAGAAT
TATTGGAATTAGATAAATGGGCAAGTTTGTGGAATTGGTTTAACATAACAAATTGGCTGTGGTATATAAA
ATTATTCATAATGATAGTAGGAGGCTTGGTAGGTTTAAGAATAGTTTTTGCTGTACTTTCTATAGTGAAT
AGAGTTAGGCAGGGATATTCACCATTATCGTTTCAGACCCACCTCCCAACCCCGAGGGGACCCGACAGGC
CCGAAGGAATAGAAGAAGAAGGTGGAGAGAGAGACAGAGACAGATCCATTCGATTAGTGAACGGATCTCG
ACGGTATCGGTTAACTTTTAAAAGAAAAGGGGGGATTGGGGGGTACAGTGCAGGGGAAAGAATAGTAGAC
ATAATAGCAACAGACATACAAACTAAAGAATTACAAAAACAAATTACAAAAATTCAAAATTTTATCGATC
ACGAGACTAGCCTCGAGCTGGCTGCAGTAACGCCATTTTGCAAGGCATGGAAAAATACCAAACCAAGAAT
AGAGAAGTTCAGATCAAGGGCGGGTACATGAAAATAGCTAACGTTGGGCCAAACAGGATATCTGCGGTGA
GCAGTTTCGGCCCCGGCCCGGGGCCAAGAACAGATGGTCACCGCAGTTTCGGCCCCGGCCCGAGGCCAAG
AACAGATGGTCCCCAGATATGGCCCAACCCTCAGCAGTTTCTTAAGACCCATCAGATGTTTCCAGGCTCC
CCCAAGGACCTGAAATGACCCTGCGCCTTATTTGAATTAACCAATCAGCCTGCTTCTCGCTTCTGTTCGC
GCGCTTCTGCTTCCCGAGCTCTATAAAAGAGCTCACAACCCCTCACTCGGCGCGCCAGTCCTCCGACAGA
CTGAGTCGGCCGGTCGAATCAAGCTTATCGATACCGTCGACGGATCCGCTAGCCCGCGGTTCGAAATGTC
CGAAACTCGATTGCGACTTTCCGTGCCACGCCCACAATCAACCTCTGGTACAACGATGACCGGCCTTCTT
AAACGGAAGTTCGATCAACTTGACGAAGATAATTCATCCGTAAGCAGTAGCTCTAGCTCATCAGGCTGTC
AAAGTCGGAGTTGTAGCCCTAGTAGCAGTGTGAGCCGCGCTTGGGATAGTGAAGAAGAGGGACCATGGGA
CCAAATGCCTCTTCCCGATAGGGACTTTTGTGGACCTCGCAGCTTTACGCCTCTCAGTATTCTTAAAAGA
GCAAGGCGCGAACGACCCGGTAGGGTTGCTTTCGACGGCATTACAGTGTTTTATTTTCCTAGATGTCAAG
GATTTACGTCTGTCCCTTCACGCGGCGGATGCACGCTCGGAATGGCTCTGAGGCATTCTGCCTGTAGAAG
GTTTTCACTCGCCGAATTCGCTCAAGAACAGGCACGGGCCAGGCATGAGAAACTGAGACAAAGACTTAAG
GAAGAAAAGCTCGAAATGTTACAATGGAAACTCTCCGCCGCAGGAGTGCCACAAGCTGAAGCGGGATTAC
CCCCGGTCGTAGACGCTATCGACGATGCAAGTGTTGAAGAAGATCTGGCCGTTGCCGTTGCTGGCGGTAG
GCTGGAAGAGGTCTCCTTTCTCCAACCATATCCTGCACGCAGGAGAAGAGCCTTGCTCCGCGCCAGTGGG
GTTAGACGCATTGACCGCGAAGAAAAGCGCGAATTGCAAGCGCTCCGTCAGAGCCGAGAAGACTGCGGAT
GCCATTGTGACAGAATATGTGATCCCGAAACTTGTTCCTGTAGTTTAGCTGGTATTAAATGTCAAATGGA
TCATACTGCTTTTCCGTGCGGATGTTGTCGCGAAGGATGCGAAAATCCGATGGGGCGGGTTGAGTTCAAC
CAAGCCCGAGTACAAACACACTTTATACATACCCTGACTCGGTTGCAACTGGAGCAAGAAGCCGAATCCT
TCCGAGAACTTGAAGCACCCGCGCAAGGAAGTCCCCCATCTCCAGGGGAAGAAGCTCTCGTGCCAACCTT
TCCTTTAGCTAAACCCCCGATGAATAACGAACTTGGCGATAATTCCTGTTCCAGTGATATGACGGACTCC
TCAACCGCGAGCAGCAGCGCCAGTGGTACCTCTGAAGCACCCGATTGTCCTACACATCCGGGGCTCCCCG
GACCAGGGTTTCAACCAGGTGTAGACGACGATAGTCTTGCCCGGATTCTCTCATTTTCAGATTCAGATTT
TGGCGGAGAAGAAGAAGAGGAAGAAGAGGGCTCCGTCGGTAATCTCGATAATTTGTCTTGTTTTCACCCG
GCCGATATTTTCGGCACAAGCGATCCCGGCGGGCTCGCTTCCTGGACACATTCTTACTCCGGATGCTCAT
TTACTAGCGGAGTACTTGACGAAAACGCTAATCTCGACGCTTCCTGTTTTCTGAACGGCGGACTGGAAGG
TAGTCGCGAGGGATCTCTCCCCGGAACAAGCGTACCCCCTAGTATGGATGCAGGTCGATCCAGTAGTGTC
GACCTGTCCCTCAGCAGCTGCGATTCTTTTGAACTCCTGCAAGCACTCCCCGACTATTCCTTAGGTCCCC
ATTATACCTCTCAAAAGGTCTCCGATTCACTTGATAATATTGAAGCGCCACATTTTCCTTTGCCCGGGTT
ATCACCCCCAGGAGACGCGTCTAGCTGTTTCTTAGAATCTCTGATGGGTTTCTCAGAACCCGCGGCTGAG
GCGCTCGACCCGTTCATCGATTCCCAATTTGAAGATACCGTGCCGGCCAGCCTGATGGAGCCGGTACCTG
TGTAGACCGGTCGGATCCCCCGGGCTGCAGGAATTCGAGCATCTTACCGCCATTTATTCCCATATTTGTT
CTGTTTTTCTTGATTTGGGTATACATTTAAATGTTAATAAAACAAAATGGTGGGGCAATCATTTACATTT
TTAGGGATATGTAATTACTAGTTCAGGTGTATTGCCACAAGACAAACATGTTAAGAAACTTTCCCGTTAT
TTACGCTCTGTTCCTGTTAATCAACCTCTGGATTACAAAATTTGTGAAAGATTGACTGATATTCTTAACT
ATGTTGCTCCTTTTACGCTGTGTGGATATGCTGCTTTAATGCCTCTGTATCATGCTATTGCTTCCCGTAC
GGCTTTCGTTTTCTCCTCCTTGTATAAATCCTGGTTGCTGTCTCTTTATGAGGAGTTGTGGCCCGTTGTC
CGTCAACGTGGCGTGGTGTGCTCTGTGTTTGCTGACGCAACCCCCACTGGCTGGGGCATTGCCACCACCT
GTCAACTCCTTTCTGGGACTTTCGCTTTCCCCCTCCCGATCGCCACGGCAGAACTCATCGCCGCCTGCCT
TGCCCGCTGCTGGACAGGGGCTAGGTTGCTGGGCACTGATAATTCCGTGGTGTTGTCGGGGAAGCTGACG
TCCTTTGCAATTCGATATCAAGCTGTACCTTCTAGATGTACAGTGTTGCTAGCGCTTCTAGACCAATGAC
TTACAAGGCAGCTGTAGATCTTAGCCACTTTTTAAAAGAAAAGGGGGGACTGGAAGGGCTAATTCACTCC
CAACGAAGACAAGATCTGCTTTTTGCTTGTACTGGGTCTCTCTGGTTAGACCAGATCTGAGCCTGGGAGC
TCTCTGGCTAACTAGGGAACCCACTGCTTAAGCCTCAATAAAGCTTGCCTTGAGTGCTTCAAGTAGTGTG
TGCCCGTCTGTTGTGTGACTCTGGTAACTAGAGATCCCTCAGACCCTTTTAGTCAGTGTGGAAAATCTCT
AGCAGTAGTAGTTCATGTCATCTTATTATTCAGTATTTATAACTTGCAAAGAAATGAATATCAGAGAGTG
AGAGGAACTTGTTTATTGCAGCTTATAATGGTTACAAATAAAGCAATAGCATCACAAATTTCACAAATAA
AGCATTTTTTTCACTGCATTCTAGTTGTGGTTTGTCCAAACTCATCAATGTATCTTATCATGTCTGGCTC
TAGCTATCCCGCCCCTAACTCCGCCCATCCCGCCCCTAACTCCGCCCAGTTCCGCCCATTCTCCGCCCCA
TGGCTGACTAATTTTTTTT
Features (pLannotate 1.2.2; 29 found; start..end, strand, type, name):
     94..112     -  promoter       T7 promoter: promoter for bacteriophage T7 RNA polymerase
    120..275     +  CDS            lacZα (fragment): LacZα fragment of β-galactosidase; lacZ fragment
    280..708     +  rep_origin     f1 ori (sequence partly withheld): f1 bacteriophage origin of replication; arrow indicates direction of (+) strand synthesis
    761..865     +  promoter       AmpR promoter: bla
    866..1726    +  CDS            AmpR: β-lactamase; bla; confers resistance to ampicillin, carbenicillin, and related antibiotics
   1897..2485    +  rep_origin     ori: high-copy-number ColE1/pMB1/pBR322/pUC origin of replication
   2668..2760    +  CDS            lacI (fragment): lac repressor; lacI; The lac repressor binds to the lac operator to inhibit transcription in E. coli. This inhibition can be relieved by adding lactose or isopropyl-β-D-thiogalactopyranoside (IPTG).
   2773..2794    +  protein_bind   CAP binding site: CAP binding activates transcription in the presence of cAMP. E. coli catabolite activator protein
   2809..2839    +  promoter       lac promoter: promoter for the E. coli lac operon
   2847..2863    +  protein_bind   lac operator: The lac repressor binds to the lac operator to inhibit transcription in E. coli. This inhibition can be relieved by adding lactose or isopropyl-β-D-thiogalactopyranoside (IPTG). lac repressor encoded by lacI
   2908..2926    +  promoter       T3 promoter: promoter for bacteriophage T3 RNA polymerase
   2954..3180    +  promoter       RSV promoter: Rous sarcoma virus enhancer/promoter
   3181..3361    +  LTR            5' LTR (truncated): truncated 5' long terminal repeat (LTR) from HIV-1
   3408..3533    +  misc_feature   HIV-1 Ψ: packaging signal of human immunodeficiency virus type 1
   3517..3880    +  CDS            HIV-1 gag (fragment): gag protein from human immunodeficiency virus 1; gag
   4026..4259    +  misc_feature   RRE: The Rev response element (RRE) of HIV-1 allows for Rev-dependent mRNA export from the nucleus to the cytoplasm.
   4636..4736    +  CDS            Rev (fragment): human immunodeficiency virus 1 (HIV-1) Rev protein; rev; enhances nuclear export of unspliced and incompletely spliced viral mRNAs
   4755..4872    +  misc_feature   cPPT/CTS: central polypurine tract and central termination sequence of HIV-1
   4906..5307    +  promoter       SFFV promoter: spleen focus-forming virus long terminal repeat (LTR) promoter
   5317..5340    +  misc_feature   MCS (fragment): pBluescript multiple cloning site
   5425..7191    +  CDS            CSRNP1: CSRN1_HUMAN - Also known as AXUD1, TAIP3. Experimental evidence at protein level: Swiss-Prot protein existence level 1. Binds to the consensus sequence 5'-AGAGTG-3' and has transcriptional activator activity (By similarity). May have a tumor- suppressor function. May play a role in apoptosis. From Homo sapiens (Human).
   7202..7227    +  misc_feature   MCS (fragment): pBluescript multiple cloning site
   7227..7286    +  CDS            S (fragment): HBSAG_WHV6 - Experimental evidence at transcript level: Swiss-Prot protein existence level 2. The middle envelope protein plays an important role in the budding of the virion. It is involved in the induction of budding in a nucleocapsid independent way. In this process the majority of envelope proteins bud to form subviral lipoprotein particles of 22 nm of diameter that do not contain a nucleocapsid (By similarity). From Woodchuck hepatitis B virus (isolate w64/pWS23) (WHV).
   7418..7821    +  misc_feature   WPRE: woodchuck hepatitis virus posttranscriptional regulatory element
   7879..7938    +  CDS            nef (fragment): NEF_HV1Z2 - Experimental evidence at protein level: Swiss-Prot protein existence level 1. Extracellular Nef protein targets CD4(+) T-lymphocytes for apoptosis by interacting with CXCR4 surface receptors. From Human immunodeficiency virus type 1 group M subtype D (isolate Z2/CDC-Z34) (HIV-1).
   7940..8173    +  LTR            3' LTR (ΔU3): self-inactivating 3' long terminal repeat (LTR) from HIV-1
   8245..8366    +  polyA_signal   SV40 poly(A) signal: SV40 polyadenylation signal
   8385..8406    +  rep_origin     SV40 ori (fragment): SV40 origin of replication
   8406..73      +  rep_origin     SV40 ori (across the origin): SV40 origin of replication
