[The description below was written by a language model from this plasmid's Addgene catalogue record and pLannotate feature annotations shown in this document.]
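Description:
SFFV-CSRNP1-Brd 412 is a lentiviral transfer plasmid built on the SFFV-MCS backbone that expresses a codon-optimized human CSRNP1 open reading frame together with an assigned DNA barcode. It is propagated in E. coli through a high-copy ColE1/pUC-type origin with ampicillin selection (AmpR/β-lactamase). The bacterial portion also retains an f1 origin, lac regulatory remnants and T7/T3 promoters typical of a pBluescript-derived scaffold. No mammalian selection marker or fluorescent reporter appears in the feature table.

The viral cassette has a third-generation, self-inactivating layout. An RSV promoter fused to a truncated HIV-1 5' LTR drives genomic RNA production in packaging cells. It is followed by the Ψ packaging signal with a gag fragment, the Rev response element for Rev-dependent nuclear export, and the cPPT/CTS. The spleen focus-forming virus (SFFV) promoter then drives CSRNP1, a transcription factor also known as AXUD1, cloned between flanking multiple-cloning-site remnants. Downstream, a WPRE enhances transcript stability and expression, and the cassette ends with a ΔU3 3' LTR, beyond which lie an SV40 polyadenylation signal and SV40 origin sequences. The short woodchuck hepatitis S and HIV nef annotations are probably incidental matches to sequence flanking the WPRE and the 3' LTR rather than functional coding regions.

According to the depositor, the barcode was inserted at an XbaI site after the WPRE, giving the order SFFV–transcription factor–WPRE–barcode. The barcode itself is not annotated in the feature table. Its position inside the proviral region means it is integrated along with CSRNP1, which should allow the delivered factor to be identified. The plasmid belongs to a barcoded transcription factor collection made for combinatorial screening of factors in immune cell reprogramming.
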