Addgene plasmid #219334: SFFV-CSRNP1-Brd 412
Purpose: Transcription factor CSRNP1 with a specific barcode assigned.
Depositing lab: Filipe Pereira. Depositing organization: Center for Neuroscience and Cell Biology, University of Coimbra. Publication: A combinatorial transcription factor screening platform for immune cell reprogramming. Kurochkin I, Altman AR, Caiado I, Pertiga-Cabral D, Halitzki E, Minaeva M, Zimmermannova O, Henriques-Oliveira L, Klein D, Nair M, Oliveira D, Cajal LR, Knittel R, Feick C, Ringner M, Martin M, Cirovic B, Pires CF, Rosa FF, Sitnicka E, Theis FJ, Pereira CF. Cell Syst. 2026 Jan 21;17(1):101457. doi: 10.1016/j.cels.2025.101457. Epub 2026 Jan 14. PubMed 41539305.
Backbone
  Vector backbone: SFFV-MCS
  Backbone size w/o insert (bp): 6638
  Vector type: Lentiviral
Growth in bacteria
  Bacterial resistance: Ampicillin, 100 μg/mL
  Growth temperature: 37°C
  Growth strain: NEB Stable
  Copy number: High Copy
Gene/Insert
  Gene/Insert name: CSRNP1
  Species: H. sapiens (human)
  Insert size (bp): 1830
  Mutation: Codon optimized
  Entrez Gene: CSRNP1 (a.k.a. AXUD1, CSRNP-1, FAM130B, TAIP-3, URAX1)
  Promoter: The spleen focus-forming virus (SFFV) promoter
  Cloning method: Restriction Enzyme; 5′ cloning site Bsp119I (not destroyed); 3′ cloning site BstHI (not destroyed)
Terms and licenses: Academic/Nonprofit Terms; Industry Terms: Not Available to Industry
Depositor comments: Barcode sequence cloned into XbaI restriction site. Design of plasmid is as follows: SFFV-[TF sequence]-WPRE-[Barcode sequence].
How to cite: SFFV-CSRNP1-Brd 412 was a gift from Filipe Pereira (Addgene plasmid # 219334 ; http://n2t.net/addgene:219334 ; RRID:Addgene_219334)
