>Addgene plasmid #219334 | SFFV-CSRNP1-Brd 412 | depositor partial sequence | sequence record 428482 | TF ORF
ATGTCCGAAACTCGATTGCGACTTTCCGTGCCACGCCCACAATCAACCTCTGGTACAACGATGACCGGCC
TTCTTAAACGGAAGTTCGATCAACTTGACGAAGATAATTCATCCGTAAGCAGTAGCTCTAGCTCATCAGG
CTGTCAAAGTCGGAGTTGTAGCCCTAGTAGCAGTGTGAGCCGCGCTTGGGATAGTGAAGAAGAGGGACCA
TGGGACCAAATGCCTCTTCCCGATAGGGACTTTTGTGGACCTCGCAGCTTTACGCCTCTCAGTATTCTTA
AAAGAGCAAGGCGCGAACGACCCGGTAGGGTTGCTTTCGACGGCATTACAGTGTTTTATTTTCCTAGATG
TCAAGGATTTACGTCTGTCCCTTCACGCGGCGGATGCACGCTCGGAATGGCTCTGAGGCATTCTGCCTGT
AGAAGGTTTTCACTCGCCGAATTCGCTCAAGAACAGGCACGGGCCAGGCATGAGAAACTGAGACAAAGAC
TTAAGGAAGAAAAGCTCGAAATGTTACAATGGAAACTCTCCGCCGCAGGAGTGCCACAAGCTGAAGCGGG
ATTACCCCCGGTCGTAGACGCTATCGACGATGCAAGTGTTGAAGAAGATCTGGCCGTTGCCGTTGCTGGC
GGTAGGCTGGAAGAGGTCTCCTTTCTCCAACCATATCCTGCACGCAGGAGAAGAGCCTTGCTCCGCGCCA
GTGGGGTTAGACGCATTGACCGCGAAGAAAAGCGCGAATTGCAAGCGCTCCGTCAGAGCCGAGAAGACTG
CGGATGCCATTGTGACAGAATATGTGATCCCGAAACTTGTTCCTGTAGTTTAGCTGGTATTAAATGTCAA
ATGGATCATACTGCTTTTCCGTGCGGATGTTGTCGCGAAGGATGCGAAAATCCGATGGGGCGGGTTGAGT
TCAACCAAGCCCGAGTACAAACACACTTTATACATACCCTGACTCGGTTGCAACTGGAGCAAGAAGCCGA
ATCCTTCCGAGAACTTGAAGCACCCGCGCAAGGAAGTCCCCCATCTCCAGGGGAAGAAGCTCTCGTGCCA
ACCTTTCCTTTAGCTAAACCCCCGATGAATAACGAACTTGGCGATAATTCCTGTTCCAGTGATATGACGG
ACTCCTCAACCGCGAGCAGCAGCGCCAGTGGTACCTCTGAAGCACCCGATTGTCCTACACATCCGGGGCT
CCCCGGACCAGGGTTTCAACCAGGTGTAGACGACGATAGTCTTGCCCGGATTCTCTCATTTTCAGATTCA
GATTTTGGCGGAGAAGAAGAAGAGGAAGAAGAGGGCTCCGTCGGTAATCTCGATAATTTGTCTTGTTTTC
ACCCGGCCGATATTTTCGGCACAAGCGATCCCGGCGGGCTCGCTTCCTGGACACATTCTTACTCCGGATG
CTCATTTACTAGCGGAGTACTTGACGAAAACGCTAATCTCGACGCTTCCTGTTTTCTGAACGGCGGACTG
GAAGGTAGTCGCGAGGGATCTCTCCCCGGAACAAGCGTACCCCCTAGTATGGATGCAGGTCGATCCAGTA
GTGTCGACCTGTCCCTCAGCAGCTGCGATTCTTTTGAACTCCTGCAAGCACTCCCCGACTATTCCTTAGG
TCCCCATTATACCTCTCAAAAGGTCTCCGATTCACTTGATAATATTGAAGCGCCACATTTTCCTTTGCCC
GGGTTATCACCCCCAGGAGACGCGTCTAGCTGTTTCTTAGAATCTCTGATGGGTTTCTCAGAACCCGCGG
CTGAGGCGCTCGACCCGTTCATCGATTCCCAATTTGAAGATACCGTGCCGGCCAGCCTGATGGAGCCGGT
ACCTGTGTAG
