>Addgene plasmid #219334 | SFFV-CSRNP1-Brd 412 | depositor partial sequence | sequence record 428483 | Barcode sequence
TGTACAGTGTTGCTAGCGCT
